Addgene plasmid #68887: pMM656
Purpose: Rhamnose-inducible NanoLuc expression, pNBU2 backbone, AmpR
Depositing lab: Timothy Lu & Christopher Voigt. Depositing organization: Massachusetts Institute of Technology. Publication: Programming a Human Commensal Bacterium, Bacteroides thetaiotaomicron, to Sense and Respond to Stimuli in the Murine Gut Microbiota. Mimee M, Tucker AC, Voigt CA, Lu TK. Cell Syst. 2015 Jul 29;1(1):62-71. doi: 10.1016/j.cels.2015.06.001. PubMed 26918244.
Backbone
  Vector backbone: pNBU2
  Total vector size (bp): 5647
  Vector type: Bacterial Expression
  Selectable markers: Erythromycin in Bacteroides
Growth in bacteria
  Bacterial resistance: Ampicillin, 100 μg/mL
  Growth temperature: 37°C
  Growth strain: Pir1
  Copy number: Low Copy
Gene/Insert
  Gene/Insert name: NanoLuc
  Insert size (bp): 516
Terms and licenses: Academic/Nonprofit Terms; Industry Terms: Not Available to Industry
How to cite: pMM656 was a gift from Timothy Lu & Christopher Voigt (Addgene plasmid # 68887 ; http://n2t.net/addgene:68887 ; RRID:Addgene_68887)
