[The description below was written by a language model from this plasmid's Addgene catalogue record and pLannotate feature annotations shown in this document.]
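Description:
pMM656 is a 5,647 bp bacterial expression plasmid built on the pNBU2 backbone, designed to carry a rhamnose-inducible NanoLuc luciferase reporter from E. coli into Bacteroides. It is maintained in E. coli through the R6K γ origin, which depends on the pi initiator protein supplied in trans. This explains the use of a pir-expressing host strain and the low copy number noted in the record. Selection in E. coli is by ampicillin through the β-lactamase gene (AmpR). An erythromycin resistance methylase, annotated by homology as an erm-family rRNA dimethylase, provides the selectable marker in Bacteroides. An incP oriT with an adjacent traJ fragment allows the plasmid to be mobilised by conjugation from a suitable donor strain into the recipient. pNBU2-type vectors generally persist in Bacteroides by site-specific chromosomal integration rather than by replication. However, the automated feature table does not annotate an integrase or attachment site, and a large stretch of the sequence is left unannotated.

The payload is the 516 bp NanoLuc coding sequence, detected as a fragment matching the catalytic subunit of Oplophorus gracilirostris luciferase and spanning the numbering origin of the circular record. NanoLuc is a small engineered luciferase that gives a bright luminescent readout. According to the stated purpose, its expression is controlled by rhamnose, but the rhamnose-responsive promoter and any associated regulatory or ribosome-binding elements are not identified in the feature table. The associated publication concerns programming Bacteroides thetaiotaomicron to sense and respond to stimuli in the mouse gut. In that context the construct serves as a luminescent reporter for characterising inducible gene expression in this commensal.
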