Features (pLannotate 1.2.2; 7 found; start..end, strand, type, name):
   2527..3255    -  CDS            ermC': ERM_BACIU - Experimental evidence at protein level: Swiss-Prot protein existence level 1. This protein produces a dimethylation of the adenine residue at position 2085 in 23S rRNA, resulting in reduced affinity between ribosomes and macrolide-lincosamide-streptogramin B antibiotics. From Bacillus subtilis.
   3726..3742    +  promoter       AmpR promoter (fragment): bla
   3743..4603    +  CDS            AmpR: β-lactamase; bla; confers resistance to ampicillin, carbenicillin, and related antibiotics
   4656..4701    -  CDS            traJ (fragment): oriT-recognizing protein; traJ
   4734..4843    -  oriT           oriT: incP origin of transfer
   5014..5402    +  rep_origin     R6K γ ori: γ replication origin from E. coli plasmid R6K; requires the R6K initiator protein pi for replication
   5612..489     +  CDS            LUCI_OPLGR (fragment) (across the origin): Experimental evidence at protein level: Swiss-Prot protein existence level 1. Catalytic subunit of oplophorus-luciferin 2-monooxygenase. Oxidoreductase that converts coelenterazine (the oplophorus luciferin) to coelenteramide under emission of blue light with a maximum at 454 nm. Is also active with bisdeoxycoelenterazine. From Oplophorus gracilirostris (Luminous shrimp).
>Addgene plasmid #68887 | pMM656 | depositor full sequence | sequence record 121373 | pMM656 sequence 5647 bps
GTTGGCGATTGGCGTCAGACCGCGGGTTATAATTTGGATCAAGTCCTGGAACAGGGTGGCGTAAGCTCTC
TGTTCCAGAACCTGGGTGTGAGCGTGACGCCGATTCAGCGCATCGTTCTGTCCGGCGAGAACGGTCTGAA
AATTGATATTCATGTGATCATCCCGTACGAAGGCCTGAGCGGTGACCAAATGGGTCAAATCGAGAAAATC
TTTAAAGTCGTCTACCCAGTTGACGATCACCACTTCAAGGTTATCTTGCATTACGGTACGCTGGTGATTG
ATGGTGTGACCCCGAATATGATTGACTATTTCGGCCGTCCGTATGAAGGCATTGCCGTTTTTGACGGTAA
AAAGATCACCGTCACCGGTACCCTGTGGAATGGCAATAAGATTATTGACGAGCGTCTGATTAACCCGGAC
GGCAGCCTGCTGTTCCGCGTGACCATCAACGGTGTCACGGGTTGGCGTCTGTGCGAGCGCATCCTGGCAT
AATGAACTGCACTTGCTTTGATAATTAATGATAAACAATCTAAAAGCACTCTAATCGTTATCGGAGTGCT
TTTAGATTACTAATCAAATTGCTTCTACTAATTGCCTATCTTCCAGTGATGGAACAGCATTTGTGCATTG
GCTGCAACAATCAGCCTTACTTGTGCCTGTTCTATTTCCGAACCGACCGCTTGTATGAATCCATCAAAAT
TCGTTTTCTCTATGTTGGATTCCTTGTTGCTCATATTGTGATGATAATTTCTACAAATATAGTCATTGGT
AACTATCTATGAAACTGTTTGATACTTTTATAGTTGATTAAACTTGTTCATGGCATTTGCCTTAATATCA
TCCGCTATGTCAATGTAGGGTTTCATAGCTTTGTAGTCGCTGTGTCCCGTCCATTTCATGACCACCTGTG
CCGGGATTCCGAGAGCCAGCGCATTGCAGATGAATGTCCTTCTTCCTGCATGGGTACTGAGCAAAGCGTA
TTTGGGTGTGACTTCATCAATACGTTCATTTCCCTTGTAGTAGGTTTCCCGTACAGGCTCGTTGATTTCT
GCCAGTTCGCCCAGCTCTTTCAGGTAATCGTTCATCTTCTGGTTGCTGATGACGGGCAGAGCCATGTAAT
TCTCGAAATGGATGTCCTTGTATTTGTCCAGTATGGCTTTGCTGTATTTGTTCAGTTCAATCGTCAGGCT
GTCGGCAGTCTTGACTGTGGTTATTTCGATGTGGTCGGACTTCACATCGCTTCTTTTCAGATTGCGAACA
TCCGAATACCGCAAACTCGTAAAGCAGCAGAACAGGAAAACATCACGCACACGTTCCAGGTATTGCTTAT
CCTTGGGTATCTGGTAGTCTTTCAGCTTGTTCAGTTCATCCCAAGTCAGGAAGATTACTTTTTTCGAGGT
GGTTTTCAGTTTCGGTTTGAACGTATCGTATGCAATGTTCTGATGATGTCCTTTCTTGAAGCTCCAGCGC
AGGAACCATTTGAGGAATCCCATTTGCTTGCCGATGGTGCTGTTTCTCATATCCTTGGTGTCACGCAGGA
AGTTGACGTATTCGTTCAATCCAAACTCGTTGAAATAGTTGAACGTTGCATCCTCCTTGAACTCTTTGAG
GTGGTTCCTCACTGCTGCAAATTTTTCATAGGTGGATGCCGTCCAGTTATTCTGGTTACCGCACTCTTTT
ACAAACTCATCGAACACCTCCCAAAAGCTGACAGGGGCTTCTTCCGGCTGTTCTTCGCTGGTGTCTTTCA
TTCTCATGTTGAAAGCTTCCTTCAACTGTTGGGTCGTTGGCATGACCTCCTGCACCTCAAATTCCTTGAA
AATATTCTGGATTTCGGCATAGTATTTCAGCAAGTCCGTATTGATTTCGGCTGCACTTTGCTTTAGCTTG
TTGGTACATCCGCTCTTTACCCGCTGCTTATCTGCATCCCATTTGGCTACGTCAATCCGGTAGCCCGTTG
TAAACTCGATGCGTTGGCTGGCAAAGATGACACGCATACGGATGGGTACGTTCTCTACGATTGGCACACC
GTTCTTTTTCCGGCTCTCCAATGCAAAAATGATGTTGCGCTTGATATTCATAATTGGGTGCGTTTGAAAT
TCTACACCCAAATATACACCCAATTATTGAGATAGCAAAAGACATTTAGAAACATTTACTTTTACTCTAT
ATTGTAATTTACACTTGATTATCAGTCGTTTGCAGTCTTATGATATTCTGTGAAAGTATAAGTTCGAGAG
CCTGTCTCTCCGCAAAAAACGCTGAAAATCAGCAGATTGCAAAACAAACACCCTGTTTTACACCCAAGAA
TGTAAAGTCGGCTGTTTTTGTTTTATTTAAGATAATACAACCACTACATAATAAAAGAGTAGCGATATTA
AAAGAATCCGATGAGAAAAGACTAATATTTATCTATCCATTCAGTTTGATTTTTCAGGACTTTACATCGT
CCTGAAAGTATTTGTTGGTACCGGTACCGAGGACGCGTAAACATTTACAGTTGCATGTGGCCTATTGTTT
TTAGCCGTTAAATATTTTATAACTATTAAATAGCGATACAAATTGTTCGAAACTAATATTGTTTATATCA
TATATTCTCGCATGTTTTAAAGCTTTATTAAATTGATTTTTTGTAAACAGTTTTTCGTACTCTTTGTTAA
CCCATTTCATTACAAAAGTTTCATATTTTTTTCTCTCTTTAAATGCCATTTTTGCTGGCTTTCTTTTTAA
TACAATTAATGTGCTATCCACTTTAGGTTTTGGATGGAAATAATACCTAGGAATTTTTGCTAATATAGAA
ATATCTACCTCTGCCATTAACAGCAATGCTAGTGATCTGTTTGTATCTAATAACATTTTAGCAAAACCAT
ATTCCACTATTAAATAACTTATTGTGGCTGAACTTTCAAAAACAATTTTTCGAATTATATTTGTGCTTAT
GTTGTAAGGTATGCTGCCAAATATTTTATATGGATTGTGGCTAGGAAATGTAAATTTCAGTATATCATCA
TTTACTATTTGATAGTTAGGATAATTTAAGAGCTTATTACGAGTTACCTCACATAATTTAGAATCAATTT
CTATCGCCGTTACAAAATTACATCTCTTTACCAATCCAGCAGTAAAATGACCTTTCCCTGCACCTATTTC
AAAGATGTTATCTTTTTCATCTAAACTTATGCAATTCATTATTTTTTCTATGTGATATTTTGAAGTAATA
AAATTTTGACTATCTTTTATATTTACTTTGTTCATTATAACCTCTCCTTAATTTATTGCATCTCTTTTCG
AATATTTATGTTTTTTGAGAAAAGAACGTACTCATGGTTCATCCCGATATGCGTATCGGTCTGTATATCA
GCAACTTTCTATGTGTTTCAACTACAATAGTCATCTATTCTCATCTTTCTGAGTCCACCCCCTGCAAAGC
CCCTCTTTACGACATAAAAATTCGGTCGGAAAAGGTATGCAAAAGATGTTTCTCTCTTTAAGAGAAACTC
TTCGGGATGCAAAAATATGAAAATAACTCCAATTCACCAAATTATATAGCGACTTTTTTACAAAATGCTA
AAATTTGTTGATTTCCGTCAAGCAATTGTTGAGCAAAAATGTCTTTTACGATAAAATGATACCTCAATAT
CAACTGTTTAGCAAAACGATATTTCTCTTAAAGAGAGAAACACCTTTTTGTTCACCAATCCCCGACTTTT
AATCCCGCGGCCATGATTGAAAAAGGAAGAGTATGAGTATTCAACATTTCCGTGTCGCCCTTATTCCCTT
TTTTGCGGCATTTTGCCTTCCTGTTTTTGCTCACCCAGAAACGCTGGTGAAAGTAAAAGATGCTGAAGAT
CAGTTGGGTGCACGAGTGGGTTACATCGAACTGGATCTCAACAGCGGTAAGATCCTTGAGAGTTTTCGCC
CCGAAGAACGTTTTCCAATGATGAGCACTTTTAAAGTTCTGCTATGTGGCGCGGTATTATCCCGTATTGA
CGCCGGGCAAGAGCAACTCGGTCGCCGCATACACTATTCTCAGAATGACTTGGTTGAGTACTCACCAGTC
ACAGAAAAGCATCTTACGGATGGCATGACAGTAAGAGAATTATGCAGTGCTGCCATAACCATGAGTGATA
ACACTGCGGCCAACTTACTTCTGACAACGATCGGAGGACCGAAGGAGCTAACCGCTTTTTTGCACAACAT
GGGGGATCATGTAACTCGCCTTGATCGTTGGGAACCGGAGCTGAATGAAGCCATACCAAACGACGAGCGT
GACACCACGATGCCTGTAGCAATGGCAACAACGTTGCGCAAACTATTAACTGGCGAACTACTTACTCTAG
CTTCCCGGCAACAATTAATAGACTGGATGGAGGCGGATAAAGTTGCAGGACCACTTCTGCGCTCGGCCCT
TCCGGCTGGCTGGTTTATTGCTGATAAATCTGGAGCCGGTGAGCGTGGGTCTCGCGGTATCATTGCAGCA
CTGGGGCCAGATGGTAAGCCCTCCCGTATCGTAGTTATCTACACGACGGGGAGTCAGGCAACTATGGATG
AACGAAATAGACAGATCGCTGAGATAGGTGCCTCACTGATTAAGCATTGGTAACTGTCAGACCAAGTTTA
CTCATAACGCGTCAATTCGAGGGGGATCAATTCCGTGATAGGTGGGCTGCCCTTCCTGGTTGGCTTGGTT
TCATCAGCCATCCGCTTGCCCTCATCTGTTACGCCGGCGGTAGCCGGCCAGCCTCGCAGAGCAGGATTCC
CGTTGAGCACCGCCAGGTGCGAATAAGGGACAGTGAAGAAGGAACACCCGCTCGCGGGTGGGCCTACTTC
ACCTATCCTGCCCGGCTGACGCCGTTGGATACACCAAGGAAAGTCTACACGAACCCTTTGGCAAAATCCT
GTATATCGTGCGAAAAAGGATGGATATACCGAAAAAATCGCTATAATGACCCCGAAGCAGGGTTATGCAG
CGGAAAACGGAATTGATCCGGCCACGATGCGTCCGGCGTAGAGGATCTGAAGATCAGCAGTTCAACCTGT
TGATAGTACGTACTAAGCTCTCATGTTTCACGTACTAAGCTCTCATGTTTAACGTACTAAGCTCTCATGT
TTAACGAACTAAACCCTCATGGCTAACGTACTAAGCTCTCATGGCTAACGTACTAAGCTCTCATGTTTCA
CGTACTAAGCTCTCATGTTTGAACAATAAAATTAATATAAATCAGCAACTTAAATAGCCTCTAAGGTTTT
AAGTTTTATAAGAAAAAAAAGAATATATAAGGCTTTTAAAGCTTTTAAGGTTTAACGGTTGTGGACAACA
AGCCAGGGATGTAACGCACTGAGAAGCCCTTAGAGCCTCTCAAAGCAATTTTGAGTGACACAGGAACACT
TAACGGCTGACATGGGAATTCCCCTCCACCGCGGTGGTATTTCGGAGAAAACATGCATAAATCATGCTTT
TTTTGCATAAAAAGTAAAATTTATACTGATGTAAGGTTTGGCTATGCAGATTTGTGTCAAAATGCACATC
CTTTCTATCAAAATGCGTAAGGAAAAGGAGGAAGGAACCGCCTATCTTTGCAATGTAGGTAAATGGATAC
CTTAAATATATAGACAAAATACCATGGTTTTTACTCTGGAAGATTTT
