>Addgene plasmid #68887 | pMM656 | addgene partial sequence | sequence record 126145 | pGP704-R 5'-aacaagccagggatgtaacg-3'
TTGAGTGACACAGGAACACTTAACGGCTGACATGGGAATTCCCCTCCACCGCGGTGGTATTTCGGAGAAA
ACATGCATAAATCATGCTTTTTTTGCATAAAAAGTAAAATTTATACTGATGTAAGGTTTGGCTATGCAGA
TTTGTGTCAAAATGCACATCCTTTCTATCAAAATGCGTAAGGAAAAGGAGGAAGGAACCGCCTATCTTTG
CAATGTAGGTAAATGGATACCTTAAATATATAGACAAAATACCATGGTTTTTACTCTGGAAGATTTTGTT
GGCGATTGGCGTCAGACCGCGGGTTATAATTTGGATCAAGTCCTGGAACAGGGTGGCGTAAGCTCTCTGT
TCCAGAACCTGGGTGTGAGCGTGACGCCGATTCAGCGCATCGTTCTGTCCGGCGAGAACGGTCTGAAAAT
TGATATTCATGTGATCATCCCGTACGAAGGCCTGAGCGGTGACCAAATGGGTCAAATCGAGAAAATCTTT
AAAGTCGTCTACCCAGTTGACGATCACCACTTCAAGGTTATCTTGCATTACGGTACGCTGGTGATTGATG
GTGTGACCCCGAATATGATTGACTATTTCGGCCGTCCGTATGAAGGCATTGCCGTTTTTGACGGTAAAAA
GATCACCGTCACCGGTACCCTGTGGAATGGCAATAAGATTATTGACGAGCGTCTGATTAACCCGGACGGC
AGCCTGCTGTTCCGCGTGACCATCAACGGTGTCACGGGTTGGCGTCTGTGCGAGCGCATCCTGGCATAAT
GAACTGCACTTGCTT
