>Addgene plasmid #68887 | pMM656 | addgene partial sequence | sequence record 126215 | hhvEBNA1-R 5'-TGGAATAGCAAGGGCAGTTC-3'
TTGATGGTCACGCGGAACAGCAGGCTGCCGTCCGGGTTAATCAGACGCTCGTCAATAATCTTATTGCCAT
TCCACAGGGTACCGGTGACGGTGATCTTTTTACCGTCAAAAACGGCAATGCCTTCATACGGACGGCCGAA
ATAGTCAATCATATTCGGGGTCACACCATCAATCACCAGCGTACCGTAATGCAAGATAACCTTGAAGTGG
TGATCGTCAACTGGGTAGACGACTTTAAAGATTTTCTCGATTTGACCCATTTGGTCACCGCTCAGGCCTT
CGTACGGGATGATCACATGAATATCAATTTTCAGACCGTTCTCGCCGGACAGAACGATGCGCTGAATCGG
CGTCACGCTCACACCCAGGTTCTGGAACAGAGAGCTTACGCCACCCTGTTCCAGGACTTGATCCAAATTA
TAACCCGCGGTCTGACGCCAATCGCCAACAAAATCTTCCAGAGTAAAAACCATGGTATTTTGTCTATATA
TTTAAGGTATCCATTTACCTACATTGCAAAGATAGGCGGTTCCTTCCTCCTTTTCCTTACGCATTTTGAT
AGAAAGGATGTGCATTTTGACACAAATCTGCATAGCCAAACCTTACATCAGTATAAATTTTACTTTTTAT
GCAAAAAAAGCATGATTTATGCATGTTTTCTCCGAAATACCACCGCGGTGGAGGGGAATTCCCATGTCAG
CCGTTAAGTGTTCCTGTGTCACTCAAAATTGCTTTGAGAGGCTCTAAGGGCTTCTCAGTGCGTTACATCC
CTGGCTTGTTGTCCACAACCGTTAAACCTTAAAAGCTTTAAAAGCCTTATATATTCT
